>Addgene plasmid #128987 | pMM0530 | addgene full sequence | sequence record 259433 | Addgene NGS Result
CGCCTGGTATCTTTATAGTCCTGTCGGGTTTCGCCACCTCTGACTTGAGCGTCGATTTTTGTGATGCTCG
TCAGGGGGGCGGAGCCTATGGAAAAACGCCAGCAACGCGGCCTTTTTACGGTTCCTGGCCTTTTGCTGGC
CTTTTGCTCACATGTTCTTTCCTGCGTTATCCCCTGATTCTGTGGATAACCGTAGTCGGTCTCATATGGC
CCCCAAGAAGAAGAGGAAGGTTGGTATTCACGGGGGTACCCGCCCATATGCTTGCCCTGTCGAGTCCTGC
GATCGCCGCTTTTCTCGCTCGGATGAGCTTACCCGCCATATCCGCATCCATACCGGTCAGAAGCCCTTCC
AGTGTCGAATCTGCATGCGTAACTTCAGTCGTAGTGACCACCTTACCACCCACATCCGCACCCACACAGG
CGAGAAGCCTTTTGCCTGTGACATTTGTGGGAGGAAGTTTGCCAGGAGTGATGAACGCAAGAGGCATACC
AAAATCCATACAGGTGCTAGCTTCATGAAGATGGACAAAAAGACTATAGTTTGGTTTAGAAGAGATCTAA
GGATTGAGGATAATCCTGCATTAGCAGCAGCTGCTCACGAAGGATCTGTTTTTCCTGTCTTCATTTGGTG
TCCTGAAGAAGAAGGACAGTTTTATCCTGGAAGAGCTTCAAGATGGTGGATGAAACAATCACTTGCTCAC
TTATCTCAATCCTTGAAGGCTCTTGGATCTGACCTCACTTTAATCAAAACCCACAACACGATTTCAGCGA
TCTTGGATTGTATCCGCGTTACCGGTGCTACAAAAGTCGTCTTTAACCACCTCTATGATCCTGTTTCGTT
AGTTCGGGACCATACCGTAAAGGAGAAGCTGGTGGAACGTGGGATCTCTGTGCAAAGCTACAATGGAGAT
CTATTGTATGAACCGTGGGAGATATACTGCGAAAAGGGCAAACCTTTTACGAGTTTCAATTCTTACTGGA
AGAAATGCTTAGATATGTCGATTGAATCCGTTATGCTTCCTCCTCCTTGGCGGTTGATGCCAATAACTGC
AGCGGCTGAAGCGATTTGGGCGTGTTCGATTGAAGAACTAGGGCTGGAGAATGAGGCCGAGAAACCGAGC
AATGCGTTGTTAACTAGAGCTTGGAGTCCAGGATGGAGCAATGCTGATAAGTTACTAAATGAGTTCATCG
AGAAGCAGTTGATAGATTATGCAAAGAACAGCAAGAAAGTTGTTGGGAATTCTACTTCACTACTTTCTCC
GTATCTCCATTTCGGGGAAATAAGCGTCAGACACGTTTTCCAGTGTGCCCGGATGAAACAAATTATATGG
GCAAGAGATAAGAACAGTGAAGGAGAAGAAAGTGCAGATCTTTTTCTTAGGGGAATCGGTTTAAGAGAGT
ATTCTCGGTATATATGTTTCAACTTCCCGTTTACTCACGAGCAATCGTTGTTGAGTCATCTTCGGTTTTT
CCCTTGGGATGCTGATGTTGATAAGTTCAAGGCCTGGAGACAAGGCAGGACCGGTTATCCGTTGGTGGAT
GCCGGAATGAGAGAGCTTTGGGCTACCGGATGGATGCATAACAGAATAAGAGTGATTGTTTCAAGCTTTG
CTGTGAAGTTTCTTCTCCTTCCATGGAAATGGGGAATGAAGTATTTCTGGGATACACTTTTGGATGCTGA
TTTGGAATGTGACATCCTTGGCTGGCAGTATATCTCTGGGAGTATCCCCGATGGCCACGAGCTTGATCGC
TTGGACAATCCCGCGTTACAAGGCGCCAAATATGACCCAGAAGGTGAGTACATAAGGCAATGGCTTCCCG
AGCTTGCGAGATTGCCAACTGAATGGATCCATCATCCATGGGACGCTCCTTTAACCGTACTCAAAGCTTC
TGGTGTGGAACTCGGAACAAACTATGCGAAACCCATTGTAGACATCGACACAGCTCGTGAGCTACTAGCT
AAAGCTATTTCAAGAACCCGTGAAGCACAGATCATGATCGGAGCAGCAGCCCGGGGATCCTGAGACCAGA
CCAATAAAAAACGCCCGGCGGCAACCGAGCGTTCTGAACAAATCCAGATGGAGTTCTGAGGTCATTACTG
GATCTATCAACAGGAGTCCAAGCGAGCTCGATATCAAATTACGCCCCGCCCTGCCACTCATCGCAGTACT
GTTGTAATTCATTAAGCATTCTGCCGACATGGAAGCCATCACAAACGGCATGATGAACCTGAATCGCCAG
CGGCATCAGCACCTTGTCGCCTTGCGTATAATATTTGCCCATGGTGAAAACGGGGGCGAAGAAGTTGTCC
ATATTGGCCACGTTTAAATCAAAACTGGTGAAACTCACCCAGGGATTGGCTGAAACGAAAAACATATTCT
CAATAAACCCTTTAGGGAAATAGGCCAGGTTTTCACCGTAACACGCCACATCTTGCGAATATATGTGTAG
AAACTGCCGGAAATCGTCGTGGTATTCACTCCAGAGCGATGAAAACGTTTCAGTTTGCTCATGGAAAACG
GTGTAACAAGGGTGAACACTATCCCATATCACCAGCTCACCGTCTTTCATTGCCATACGAAATTCCGGAT
GAGCATTCATCAGGCGGGCAAGAATGTGAATAAAGGCCGGATAAAACTTGTGCTTATTTTTCTTTACGGT
CTTTAAAAAGGCCGTAATATCCAGCTGAACGGTCTGGTTATAGGTACATTGAGCAACTGACTGAAATGCC
TCAAAATGTTCTTTACGATGCCATTGGGATATATCAACGGTGGTATATCCAGTGATTTTTTTCTCCATTT
TAGCTTCCTTAGCTCCTGAAAATCTCGATAACTCAAAAAATACGCCCGGTAGTGATCTTATTTCATTATG
GTGAAAGTTGGAACCTCTTACGTGCCCGATCAATCATGACCAAAATCCCTTAACGTGAGTTTTCGTTCCA
CTGAGCGTCAGACCCCGTAGAAAAGATCAAAGGATCTTCTTGAGATCCTTTTTTTCTGCGCGTAATCTGC
TGCTTGCAAACAAAAAAACCACCGCTACCAGCGGTGGTTTGTTTGCCGGATCAAGAGCTACCAACTCTTT
TTCCGAAGGTAACTGGCTTCAGCAGAGCGCAGATACCAAATACTGTTCTTCTAGTGTAGCCGTAGTTAGG
CCACCACTTCAAGAACTCTGTAGCACCGCCTACATACCTCGCTCTGCTAATCCTGTTACCAGTGGCTGCT
GCCAGTGGCGATAAGTCGTGTCTTACCGGGTTGGACTCAAGACGATAGTTACCGGATAAGGCGCAGCGGT
CGGGCTGAACGGGGGGTTCGTGCACACAGCCCAGCTTGGAGCGAACGACCTACACCGAACTGAGATACCT
ACAGCGTGAGCTATGAGAAAGCGCCACGCTTCCCGAAGGGAGAAAGGCGGACAGGTATCCGGTAAGCGGC
AGGGTCGGAACAGGAGAGCGCACGAGGGAGCTTCCAGGGGGAAA
Features (pLannotate 1.2.2; 6 found; start..end, strand, type, name):
    251..422     +  CDS            ZFHD1 (DNA binding domain) (fragment): composite human DNA-binding domain composed of domains from the transcription factors Zif268 and Oct-1 (Pomerantz et al., 1995)
    515..2008    +  CDS            CRY2PHR: N-terminal photolyase homology region of Arabidopsis thaliana cryptochrome 2 binds to CIB1 upon exposure to blue light (Kennedy et al., 2010)
   2034..2068    -  terminator     lambda t0 terminator: minimal transcription terminator from phage lambda (Scholtissek and Grosse, 1987)
   2142..2798    -  CDS            cat: CAT_ECOLX - Experimental evidence at protein level: Swiss-Prot protein existence level 1. This enzyme is an effector of chloramphenicol resistance in bacteria. From Escherichia coli. This protein is used as a marker in many commonly used cloning vectors, such as pACYC184.
   2799..2896    -  promoter       cat promoter: promoter of the E. coli cat gene encoding chloramphenicol acetyltransferase
   2980..94      +  rep_origin     ori (across the origin): high-copy-number ColE1/pMB1/pBR322/pUC origin of replication
