[The description below was written by a language model from this plasmid's Addgene catalogue record and pLannotate feature annotations shown in this document.]
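Description:
pMM0530 is a part plasmid from a yeast optogenetic toolkit, built in the pYTK001 entry backbone and holding a Type 3 (coding sequence) part for modular, hierarchical assembly of yeast expression constructs. At about 3.5 kb it is a bacterial storage vector rather than an expression plasmid. It replicates in E. coli from a high-copy ColE1/pUC-type origin and is selected with chloramphenicol through a cat gene driven by its own promoter and followed by a lambda t0 terminator. The feature table shows no yeast promoter, terminator, selectable marker or yeast origin, as expected for a part that must be combined with other toolkit parts before it can function in Saccharomyces cerevisiae.

The insert encodes SV40NLS-Zif268DBD-CRY2PHR, a fusion of a nuclear localisation signal, the zinc-finger DNA-binding domain of Zif268, and the N-terminal photolyase homology region of Arabidopsis cryptochrome 2. The automated annotation labels the DNA-binding segment as a fragment of ZFHD1, a composite domain that contains Zif268 fingers. That labelling fits the catalogued Zif268 identity. The NLS itself is not annotated separately. The catalogue lists the insert species as budding yeast, which appears to reflect the intended host rather than the origin of the domains.

CRY2PHR binds CIB1 under blue light, so this protein can serve as the DNA-bound half of a light-inducible split transcription factor. It would sit at Zif268 binding sites in a target promoter and, on illumination, recruit a CIB1-fused activation domain, which is not supplied by this plasmid. The part is intended for building strains with light-controlled gene expression. The record does not state the cloning sites flanking the part.
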