Addgene plasmid #128987: pMM0530
Purpose: Part plasmid for Zif268DBD-CRY2PHR, Type 3 (coding sequence) part
Depositing lab: Megan McClean. Depositing organization: University of Wisconsin, Madison. Publication: A yeast optogenetic toolkit (yOTK) for gene expression control in Saccharomyces cerevisiae. An-Adirekkun JM, Stewart CJ, Geller SH, Patel MT, Melendez J, Oakes BL, Noyes MB, McClean MN. Biotechnol Bioeng. 2019 Dec 2. doi: 10.1002/bit.27234. PubMed 31788779.
Backbone
  Vector backbone: pYTK001
  Vector type: Synthetic Biology
Growth in bacteria
  Bacterial resistance: Chloramphenicol, 25 μg/mL
  Growth temperature: 37°C
  Growth strain: DH5alpha
  Copy number: High Copy
Gene/Insert
  Gene/Insert name: SV40NLS-ZiF268DBD-CRY2PHR
  Species: S. cerevisiae (budding yeast)
  Cloning method: Restriction Enzyme; 5′ cloning site unknown (unknown if destroyed); 3′ cloning site unknown (unknown if destroyed)
Terms and licenses: Academic/Nonprofit Terms; Industry Terms: Not Available to Industry
How to cite: pMM0530 was a gift from Megan McClean (Addgene plasmid # 128987 ; http://n2t.net/addgene:128987 ; RRID:Addgene_128987)
